Addgene plasmid #115063: AT3G14840 X033_pECIA2
Purpose: Bait vector AT3G14840 X033_pECIA2 should be used with prey vector AT3G14840 X033_pECIA14.
Depositing lab: Youssef Belkhadir. Depositing organization: Gregor Mendel Institute of Molecular Plant Biology. Publication: An extracellular network of Arabidopsis leucine-rich repeat receptor kinases. Smakowska-Luzan E, Mott GA, Parys K, Stegmann M, Howton TC, Layeghifard M, Neuhold J, Lehner A, Kong J, Grunwald K, Weinberger N, Satbhai SB, Mayer D, Busch W, Madalinski M, Stolt-Bergner P, Provart NJ, Mukhtar MS, Zipfel C, Desveaux D, Guttman DS, Belkhadir Y. Nature. 2018 Jan 18;553(7688):342-346. doi: 10.1038/nature25184. Epub 2018 Jan 10. PubMed 29320478.
Backbone
  Vector backbone: pECIA2
  Backbone manufacturer: Chris Garcia (Addgene plasmid # 47032)
  Vector type: Insect Expression
Growth in bacteria
  Bacterial resistance: Ampicillin, 100 μg/mL
  Growth temperature: 37°C
  Growth strain: DH5alpha
  Copy number: High Copy
Gene/Insert
  Gene/Insert name: AT3G14840
  Species: A. thaliana (mustard weed)
  Entrez Gene: AT3G14840 (a.k.a. AT3G14840, LIK1, LysM RLK1-interacting kinase 1)
  Promoter: Metallothionein (Copper-Inducible)
  Tag / fusion protein: Fc, V5 and hexahistidine tags (C terminal on backbone)
  Cloning method: Ligation Independent Cloning
Terms and licenses: Academic/Nonprofit Terms; Industry Terms: Not Available to Industry
Depositor comments: Plasmid for secreted expression in Drosophila cell culture by induction via CuSO4. Insert is an extracellular domain of indicated LRR-RK, C-terminally tagged with Fc, V5 and hexahistidine tags. Insert Protein Sequence: SATLPKEEVDALQSVATALKKSNWNFSVDPCDETLSEGGWRNPNAAKGFEDAVTCNCSSVICHVTNIVLKAQDLQGSLPTDLSGLPFLQELDLTRNYLNGSIPPEWGASSLLNISLLGNRISGSIPKELGNLTTLSGLVLEYNQLSGKIPPELGNLPNLKRLLLSSNNLSGEIPSTFAKLTTLTDLRISDNQFTGAIPDFIQNWKGLEKLVIQASGLVGPIPSAIGLLGTLTDLRITDLSGPESPFPPLRNMTSMKYLILRNCNLTGDLPAYLGQNRKLKNLDLSFNKLSGPIPATYSGLSDVDFIYFTSNMLNGQVPSWMVDQGDTIDITYNNFSKDKTEECQQKSVNTFSSTSPLVANNSSNVSCLSKYTCPKTFYGLHINCGGNEITSNETKYDADTWDTPGYYDSKNGWVSSNTGNFLDDDRTNNGKSKWSNSSELKITNSSIDFRLYTQARLSAISLTYQALCLGKGNYTVNLHFAEIMFNEKNMYSNLGRRYFDIYVQGKREVKDFNIVDEAKGVGKAVVKKFPVMVTNGKLEIRLQWAGKGTQAIPVRGVYGPLISAVSVDPDFIPPKEPGTGTGGGSS
How to cite: AT3G14840 X033_pECIA2 was a gift from Youssef Belkhadir (Addgene plasmid # 115063 ; http://n2t.net/addgene:115063 ; RRID:Addgene_115063)
