[The description below was written by a language model from this plasmid's Addgene catalogue record and pLannotate feature annotations shown in this document.]
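Description:
AT3G14840 X033_pECIA2 is an insect-cell expression plasmid built on the pECIA2 backbone, designed for secreted production of a plant receptor ectodomain in Drosophila cell culture. It is maintained in E. coli as a high-copy plasmid through a ColE1/pUC-type origin and selected with ampicillin via the β-lactamase gene. The remaining bacterial elements in the feature table (lac promoter/operator, and fragments of lacI, lacZα, rop and bom) are remnants of the cloning-vector lineage and play no evident role in expression.

The expression cassette is driven by the Drosophila metallothionein promoter, which is induced by adding copper sulfate to the culture. Downstream, a Drosophila BiP signal sequence directs the product into the secretory pathway. It is fused in frame to the extracellular domain of the Arabidopsis thaliana leucine-rich repeat receptor kinase AT3G14840, also known as LIK1 (LysM RLK1-interacting kinase 1), which was inserted by ligation-independent cloning. The ectodomain is followed by backbone-encoded C-terminal tags: a human IgG1 Fc region, a V5 epitope and, according to the catalogue entry, a hexahistidine tag that is not separately annotated in the feature table. An SV40 polyadenylation signal lies downstream of the cassette.

This plasmid is the "bait" version of the ectodomain and is meant to be paired with "prey" constructs in the companion pECIA14 vector, including the matching AT3G14840 prey. The set was made for a study mapping an extracellular interaction network among Arabidopsis LRR receptor kinases. The Fc fusion would typically allow dimerisation and capture of the secreted bait, while V5 and His tags would support detection or purification, although the record does not spell out these roles.
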