Features (pLannotate 1.2.2; 18 found; start..end, strand, type, name):
     23..449     +  promoter       MT promoter: Drosophila metallothionein promoter
    467..520     +  sig_peptide    BiP signal sequence: Drosophila BiP signal sequence
    521..2278    +  CDS            LRR-RLK (fragment): Y3148_ARATH - Experimental evidence at protein level: Swiss-Prot protein existence level 1. From Arabidopsis thaliana (Mouse-ear cress).
   2309..2989    +  CDS            IGHG1 (fragment): IGHG1_HUMAN - Experimental evidence at protein level: Swiss-Prot protein existence level 1. Constant region of immunoglobulin heavy chains. Immunoglobulins, also known as antibodies, are membrane-bound or secreted glycoproteins produced by B lymphocytes. In the recognition phase of humoral immunity, the membrane-bound immunoglobulins serve as receptors which, upon binding of a specific antigen, trigger the clonal expansion and differentiation of B lymphocytes into immunoglobulins- secreting plasma cells. Secreted immunoglobulins mediate the effector phase of humoral immunity, which results in
   3008..3049    +  CDS            V5 tag: epitope tag from simian virus 5
   3149..3283    -  polyA_signal   SV40 poly(A) signal: SV40 polyadenylation signal
   3306..3390    -  CDS            large T antigen (fragment): large T antigen from SV40 (simian virus 40)
   3390..3414    +  misc_feature   MCS (fragment): pUC18/19 multiple cloning site
   3451..3467    -  protein_bind   lac operator: The lac repressor binds to the lac operator to inhibit transcription in E. coli. This inhibition can be relieved by adding lactose or isopropyl-β-D-thiogalactopyranoside (IPTG). lac repressor encoded by lacI
   3475..3505    -  promoter       lac promoter: promoter for the E. coli lac operon
   3520..3541    -  protein_bind   CAP binding site: CAP binding activates transcription in the presence of cAMP. E. coli catabolite activator protein
   3554..3646    -  CDS            lacI (fragment): lac repressor; lacI; The lac repressor binds to the lac operator to inhibit transcription in E. coli. This inhibition can be relieved by adding lactose or isopropyl-β-D-thiogalactopyranoside (IPTG).
   3829..4417    -  rep_origin     ori: high-copy-number ColE1/pMB1/pBR322/pUC origin of replication
   4588..5448    -  CDS            AmpR: β-lactamase; bla; confers resistance to ampicillin, carbenicillin, and related antibiotics
   5449..5553    -  promoter       AmpR promoter: bla
   5648..5683    +  CDS            rop (fragment): Rop protein, which maintains plasmids at low copy number; rop
   5785..5884    +  misc_feature   bom (fragment): basis of mobility region from pBR322
   5890..21      -  CDS            lacZα (fragment) (across the origin): LacZα fragment of β-galactosidase; lacZ fragment
>Addgene plasmid #115063 | AT3G14840 X033_pECIA2 | addgene full sequence | sequence record 297040 | Addgene NGS Result
GTAAAACGACGGCCAGTGAATTAATTCGTTGCAGGACAGGATGTGGTGCCCGATGTGACTAGCTCTTTGC
TGCAGGCCGTCCTATCCTCTGGTTCCGATAAGAGACCCAGAACTCCGGCCCCCCACCGCCCACCGCCACC
CCCATACATATGTGGTACGCAAGTAAGAGTGCCTGCGCATGCCCCATGTGCCCCACCAAGAGCTTTGCAT
CCCATACAAGTCCCCAAAGTGGAGAACCGAACCAATTCTTCGCGGGCAGAACAAAAGCTTCTGCACACGT
CTCCACTCGAATTTGGAGCCGGCCGGCGTGTGCAAAAGAGGTGAATCGAACGAAAGACCCGTGTGTAAAG
CCGCGTTTCCAAAATGTATAAAACCGAGAGCATCTGGCCAATGTGCATCAGTTGTGGTCAGCAGCAAAAT
CAAGTGAATCATCTCAGTGCAACTAAAGGGGGGATCCGATCTCAATATGAAGTTATGCATATTACTGGCC
GTCGTGGCCTTTGTTGGCCTCTCGCTCGGGTCTGCAACATTACCAAAAGAAGAAGTGGATGCTTTACAAA
GCGTCGCGACGGCGTTGAAGAAGAGTAATTGGAATTTCAGTGTGGATCCATGTGACGAAACCTTGTCTGA
AGGCGGATGGAGGAATCCTAACGCCGCTAAGGGATTCGAAGACGCCGTTACTTGTAACTGCTCCTCCGTC
ATCTGCCACGTCACCAACATAGTTCTCAAGGCACAAGACCTTCAAGGATCTCTTCCTACAGATCTTTCAG
GACTTCCTTTCTTGCAAGAGCTTGATCTGACTAGAAACTATCTCAACGGTTCCATTCCTCCCGAATGGGG
AGCCTCATCACTTCTAAACATCTCACTACTTGGAAACCGGATAAGTGGTTCAATCCCAAAAGAACTTGGA
AACCTTACAACCCTTTCTGGTCTTGTCTTGGAATACAACCAACTCTCAGGGAAGATACCTCCAGAGCTCG
GGAATCTACCAAACCTTAAAAGACTGTTACTTAGCTCGAATAACTTGAGCGGGGAAATCCCAAGTACATT
CGCCAAACTTACTACGTTGACTGATTTACGTATTAGTGACAACCAGTTCACTGGTGCTATACCAGATTTC
ATCCAGAACTGGAAAGGACTAGAGAAACTGGTTATTCAAGCAAGTGGTTTAGTTGGACCGATTCCTAGTG
CCATTGGTCTTCTGGGAACCTTGACAGACTTGAGAATCACTGACTTGAGTGGACCTGAATCTCCATTTCC
GCCACTAAGAAACATGACATCGATGAAGTATTTGATTCTTAGGAACTGTAACCTTACAGGAGACTTACCT
GCGTATCTTGGACAGAATAGAAAATTAAAGAATCTAGATCTTAGCTTTAACAAACTGAGTGGACCAATCC
CAGCCACATATTCCGGTCTTTCAGATGTAGATTTCATATACTTTACAAGTAACATGTTAAATGGACAAGT
ACCAAGTTGGATGGTAGACCAAGGAGACACGATTGATATTACTTACAATAACTTCTCCAAAGATAAAACC
GAAGAATGTCAACAAAAATCCGTGAACACGTTTTCAAGCACAAGCCCTTTAGTGGCAAATAACTCCTCAA
ATGTTTCGTGTCTGAGTAAATATACCTGTCCTAAAACTTTCTACGGCCTTCATATAAACTGTGGTGGTAA
TGAAATAACAAGCAATGAGACTAAGTATGATGCTGACACATGGGATACACCGGGTTACTATGATAGTAAA
AACGGGTGGGTTTCTAGCAACACGGGAAACTTCTTGGATGATGATCGGACTAACAATGGAAAATCAAAAT
GGTCGAATTCATCAGAGCTTAAGATAACAAATTCTAGCATAGATTTTAGGCTTTACACACAAGCGCGTCT
CTCGGCTATCTCCCTCACTTACCAGGCATTGTGTCTTGGAAAAGGAAACTATACGGTTAATCTTCATTTC
GCTGAAATTATGTTCAATGAAAAGAACATGTATAGCAATTTGGGAAGACGATACTTCGACATATACGTTC
AGGGTAAACGTGAAGTGAAAGATTTCAATATCGTTGATGAAGCAAAAGGTGTGGGAAAAGCTGTTGTTAA
GAAATTTCCTGTCATGGTTACAAATGGGAAACTGGAAATAAGATTGCAGTGGGCTGGGAAAGGAACTCAA
GCTATTCCTGTGAGAGGTGTCTATGGTCCTCTCATATCTGCTGTATCGGTAGATCCAGATTTTATTCCAC
CAAAGGAACCGGGCACTGGAACTGGTGGTGGAAGTTCTCTGGAGGTGCTGTTCCAGGGACCAGGGAGCGA
CAAAACTCACACATGCCCACCGTGCCCAGCACCTGAACTCCTGGGGGGACCGTCAGTCTTCCTCTTCCCC
CCAAAACCCAAGGACACCCTCATGATCTCCCGGACCCCTGAGGTCACATGCGTGGTGGTGGACGTGAGCC
ACGAAGACCCTGAGGTCAAGTTCAACTGGTACGTGGACGGCGTGGAGGTGCATAATGCCAAGACAAAGCC
GCGGGAGGAGCAGTACAACAGCACGTACCGTGTGGTCAGCGTCCTCACCGTCCTGCACCAGGACTGGCTG
AATGGCAAGGAGTACAAGTGCAAGGTCTCCAACAAAGCCCTCCCAGCCCCCATCGAGAAAACCATCTCCA
AAGCCAAAGGGCAGCCCCGAGAACCACAGGTGTACACCCTGCCCCCATCCCGGGAGGAGATGACCAAGAA
CCAGGTCAGCCTGACCTGCCTGGTCAAAGGCTTCTATCCCAGCGACATCGCCGTGGAGTGGGAGAGCAAT
GGGCAGCCGGAGAACAACTACAAGACCACGCCTCCCGTGCTGGACTCCGACGGCTCCTTCTTCCTCTACA
GCAAGCTCACCGTGGACAAGAGCAGGTGGCAGCAGGGGAACGTCTTCTCATGCTCCGTGATGCATGAGGG
TCTGCACAACCACTACACGCAGAAGAGCCTCTCCCTGTCTCCGGGTAAATCTAGAGGGCCCTTCGAAGGT
AAGCCTATCCCTAACCCTCTCCTCGGTCTCGATTCTACGCGTACCGGTCATCATCACCATCACCATTGAG
TTTAAACCCGCTGATCAGCCTCGACTGTGCCTTCTAAGGCCTGAGCTCGCTGATCAGCCTCGATCGAGGA
TCCAGACATGATAAGATACATTGATGAGTTTGGACAAACCACAACTAGAATGCAGTGAAAAAAATGCTTT
ATTTGTGAAATTTGTGATGCTATTGCTTTATTTGTAACCATTATAAGCTGCAATAAACAAGTTAACAACA
ACAATTGCATTCATTTTATGTTTCAGGTTCAGGGGGAGGTGTGGGAGGTTTTTTAAAGCAAGTAAAACCT
CTACAAATGTGGTATGGCTGATTATGATCAGTCGACCTGCAGGCATGCAAGCTTGGCGTAATCATGGTCA
TAGCTGTTTCCTGTGTGAAATTGTTATCCGCTCACAATTCCACACAACATACGAGCCGGAAGCATAAAGT
GTAAAGCCTGGGGTGCCTAATGAGTGAGCTAACTCACATTAATTGCGTTGCGCTCACTGCCCGCTTTCCA
GTCGGGAAACCTGTCGTGCCAGCTGCATTAATGAATCGGCCAACGCGCGGGGAGAGGCGGTTTGCGTATT
GGGCGCTCTTCCGCTTCCTCGCTCACTGACTCGCTGCGCTCGGTCGTTCGGCTGCGGCGAGCGGTATCAG
CTCACTCAAAGGCGGTAATACGGTTATCCACAGAATCAGGGGATAACGCAGGAAAGAACATGTGAGCAAA
AGGCCAGCAAAAGGCCAGGAACCGTAAAAAGGCCGCGTTGCTGGCGTTTTTCCATAGGCTCCGCCCCCCT
GACGAGCATCACAAAAATCGACGCTCAAGTCAGAGGTGGCGAAACCCGACAGGACTATAAAGATACCAGG
CGTTTCCCCCTGGAAGCTCCCTCGTGCGCTCTCCTGTTCCGACCCTGCCGCTTACCGGATACCTGTCCGC
CTTTCTCCCTTCGGGAAGCGTGGCGCTTTCTCATAGCTCACGCTGTAGGTATCTCAGTTCGGTGTAGGTC
GTTCGCTCCAAGCTGGGCTGTGTGCACGAACCCCCCGTTCAGCCCGACCGCTGCGCCTTATCCGGTAACT
ATCGTCTTGAGTCCAACCCGGTAAGACACGACTTATCGCCACTGGCAGCAGCCACTGGTAACAGGATTAG
CAGAGCGAGGTATGTAGGCGGTGCTACAGAGTTCTTGAAGTGGTGGCCTAACTACGGCTACACTAGAAGA
ACAGTATTTGGTATCTGCGCTCTGCTGAAGCCAGTTACCTTCGGAAAAAGAGTTGGTAGCTCTTGATCCG
GCAAACAAACCACCGCTGGTAGCGGTGGTTTTTTTGTTTGCAAGCAGCAGATTACGCGCAGAAAAAAAGG
ATCTCAAGAAGATCCTTTGATCTTTTCTACGGGGTCTGACGCTCAGTGGAACGAAAACTCACGTTAAGGG
ATTTTGGTCATGAGATTATCAAAAAGGATCTTCACCTAGATCCTTTTAAATTAAAAATGAAGTTTTAAAT
CAATCTAAAGTATATATGAGTAAACTTGGTCTGACAGTTACCAATGCTTAATCAGTGAGGCACCTATCTC
AGCGATCTGTCTATTTCGTTCATCCATAGTTGCCTGACTCCCCGTCGTGTAGATAACTACGATACGGGAG
GGCTTACCATCTGGCCCCAGTGCTGCAATGATACCGCGAGACCCACGCTCACCGGCTCCAGATTTATCAG
CAATAAACCAGCCAGCCGGAAGGGCCGAGCGCAGAAGTGGTCCTGCAACTTTATCCGCCTCCATCCAGTC
TATTAATTGTTGCCGGGAAGCTAGAGTAAGTAGTTCGCCAGTTAATAGTTTGCGCAACGTTGTTGCCATT
GCTACAGGCATCGTGGTGTCACGCTCGTCGTTTGGTATGGCTTCATTCAGCTCCGGTTCCCAACGATCAA
GGCGAGTTACATGATCCCCCATGTTGTGCAAAAAAGCGGTTAGCTCCTTCGGTCCTCCGATCGTTGTCAG
AAGTAAGTTGGCCGCAGTGTTATCACTCATGGTTATGGCAGCACTGCATAATTCTCTTACTGTCATGCCA
TCCGTAAGATGCTTTTCTGTGACTGGTGAGTACTCAACCAAGTCATTCTGAGAATAGTGTATGCGGCGAC
CGAGTTGCTCTTGCCCGGCGTCAATACGGGATAATACCGCGCCACATAGCAGAACTTTAAAAGTGCTCAT
CATTGGAAAACGTTCTTCGGGGCGAAAACTCTCAAGGATCTTACCGCTGTTGAGATCCAGTTCGATGTAA
CCCACTCGTGCACCCAACTGATCTTCAGCATCTTTTACTTTCACCAGCGTTTCTGGGTGAGCAAAAACAG
GAAGGCAAAATGCCGCAAAAAAGGGAATAAGGGCGACACGGAAATGTTGAATACTCATACTCTTCCTTTT
TCAATATTATTGAAGCATTTATCAGGGTTATTGTCTCATGAGCGGATACATATTTGAATGTATTTAGAAA
AATAAACAAATAGGGGTTCCGCGCACATTTCCCCGAAAAGTGCCACCTGACGTCTAAGAAACCATTATTA
TCATGACATTAACCTATAAAAATAGGCGTATCACGAGGCCCTTTCGTCTCGCGCGTTTCGGTGATGACGG
TGAAAACCTCTGACACATGCAGCTCCCGGAGACGGTCACAGCTTGTCTGTAAGCGGATGCCGGGAGCAGA
CAAGCCCGTCAGGGCGCGTCAGCGGGTGTTGGCGGGTGTCGGGGCTGGCTTAACTATGCGGCATCAGAGC
AGATTGTACTGAGAGTGCACCATATGCGGTGTGAAATACCGCACAGATGCGTAAGGAGAAAATACCGCAT
CAGGCGCCATTCGCCATTCAGGCTGCGCAACTGTTGGGAAGGGCGATCGGTGCGGGCCTCTTCGCTATTA
CGCCAGCTGGCGAAAGGGGGATGTGCTGCAAGGCGATTAAGTTGGGTAACGCCAGGGTTTTCCCAGTCAC
GACGTT
